>Addgene plasmid #31961 | myc-hULK1 | addgene full sequence | sequence record 222826 | Addgene NGS Result
AGCGCCCAATACGCAAACCGCCTCTCCCCGCGCGTTGGCCGATTCATTAATGCAGCTGGCACGACAGGTT
TCCCGACTGGAAAGCGGGCAGTGAGCGCAACGCAATTAATGTGAGTTAGCTCACTCATTAGGCACCCCAG
GCTTTACACTTTATGCTTCCGGCTCGTATGTTGTGTGGAATTGTGAGCGGATAACAATTTCACACAGGAA
ACAGCTATGACATGATTACGAATTAATTCGAGCTCGCCCGACATTGATTATTGACTAGTTATTAATAGTA
ATCAATTACGGGGTCATTAGTTCATAGCCCATATATGGAGTTCCGCGTTACATAACTTACGGTAAATGGC
CCGCCTGGCTGACCGCCCAACGACCCCCGCCCATTGACGTCAATAATGACGTATGTTCCCATAGTAACGC
CAATAGGGACTTTCCATTGACGTCAATGGGTGGAGTATTTACGGTAAACTGCCCACTTGGCAGTACATCA
AGTGTATCATATGCCAAGTACGCCCCCTATTGACGTCAATGACGGTAAATGGCCCGCCTGGCATTATGCC
CAGTACATGACCTTATGGGACTTTCCTACTTGGCAGTACATCTACGTATTAGTCATCGCTATTACCATGG
TGATGCGGTTTTGGCAGTACATCAATGGGCGTGGATAGCGGTTTGACTCACGGGGATTTCCAAGTCTCCA
CCCCATTGACGTCAATGGGAGTTTGTTTTGGCACCAAAATCAACGGGACTTTCCAAAATGTCGTAACAAC
TCCGCCCCATTGACGCAAATGGGCGGTAGGCGTGTACGGTGGGAGGTCTATATAAGCAGAGCTCGTTTAG
TGAACCGTCAGATCGCCTGGAGACGCCATCCACGCTGTTTTGACCTCCATAGAAGACACCGGGACCGATC
CAGCCTCCGCGGCCGGGAACGGTGCATTGGAACGCGGATTCCCCGTGCCAAGAGTGACGTAAGTACCGCC
TATAGAGTCTATAGGCCCACCCCCTTGGCTTCGTTAGAACGCGGCTACAATTAATACATAACCTTATGTA
TCATACACATACGATTTAGGTGACACTATAGAATAACATCCACTTTGCCTTTCTCTCCACAGGTGTCCAC
TCCCAGGTCCAACTGCACCTCGGTTCTATCGATTGAATTCCCGAACCGACAGTCGGTCTCTTCACCAAGG
CCATTCGCGCCACCATGGAGCAAAAGCTCATTTCTGAGGAAGATCTCAATGGTGGTGGTGGTGGGTCGAC
CATGGAGCCCGGCCGCGGCGGCACAGAGACCGTGGGCAAGTTCGAGTTCTCCCGCAAGGACCTGATCGGC
CACGGCGCCTTCGCGGTGGTCTTCAAGGGCCGCCACCGCGAGAAGCACGATTTGGAGGTCGCCGTCAAGT
GCATTAACAAGAAGAACCTCGCCAAGTCTCAGACGCTGCTGGGGAAGGAAATCAAAATCCTGAAGGAACT
GAAACATGAAAACATCGTGGCCCTGTACGACTTCCAGGAAATGGCTAATTCTGTCTACCTGGTTATGGAG
TACTGCAACGGTGGGGACCTGGCCGACTACCTGCACGCCATGCGCACGCTGAGCGAGGACACCATCAGGC
TCTTCCTGCAGCAGATCGCGGGCGCCATGCGGCTTCTGCACAGCAAAGGCATCATCCACCGCGACCTGAA
ACCGCAGAACATCCTGCTGTCCAACCCCGCCGGCCGCCGCGCCAACCCCAACAGCATCCGCGTCAAGATC
GCTGACTTCGGCTTCGCGCGGTACCTCCAGAGCAACATGATGGCGGCCACACTCTGCGGCTCCCCCATGT
ACATGGCCCCCGAGGTCATCATGTCCCAGCACTACGACGGGAAGGCGGACCTGTGGAGCATCGGCACCAT
CGTCTACCAGTGCCTGACGGGGAAGGCGCCCTTCCAGGCCAGCAGCCCCCAGGACCTGCGCCTGTTCTAC
GAGAAGAACAAGACGTTGGTCCCCACCATCCCCCGGGAGACCTCGGCCCCGCTGCGGCAGCTGCTCCTGG
CCCTACTGCAACGCAACCACAAGGACCGCATGGACTTCGATGAGTTTTTTCATCACCCTTTCCTCGATGC
CAGCCCCTCGGTCAGGAAATCCCCACCCGTGCCTGTGCCCTCGTACCCAAGCTCGGGGTCCGGCAGCAGC
TCCAGCAGCAGCTCCACCTCCCACCTGGCCTCCCCGCCGTCCCTGGGCGAGATGCAGCAGCTGCAGAAGA
CCCTGGCCTCCCCGGCTGACACCGCTGGCTTCCTGCACAGCTCCCGGGACTCTGGTGGCAGCAAGGACTC
TTCCTGTGACACAGACGACTTCGTCATGGTCCCCGCGCAGTTTCCAGGTGACCTGGTGGCTGAGGCGCCC
AGTGCCAAACCCCCGCCAGACAGCCTGATGTGCAGTGGGAGCTCACTGGTGGCCTCTGCGGGCTTGGAGA
GCCACGGCCGGACCCCATCTCCATCCCCACCCTGCAGCAGCTCCCCCAGTCCCTCAGGCCGGGCTGGCCC
GTTCTCCAGCAGCAGGTGCGGCGCCTCTGTCCCCATCCCAGTCCCCACGCAGGTGCAGAACTACCAGCGC
ATTGAGCGAAACCTGCAGTCACCCACCCAGTTCCAAACACCTCGGTCCTCTGCCATCCGCAGGTCAGGCA
GCACCAGCCCCCTGGGCTTTGCAAGGGCCAGCCCCTCGCCCCCTGCCCACGCTGAGCATGGAGGCGTCCT
GGCCAGGAAGATGTCTCTGGGTGGAGGCCGGCCCTACACGCCATCTCCTCAAGTTGGAACCATCCCTGAG
CGGCCAGGCTGGAGCGGGACGCCCTCCCCACAGGGAGCTGAGATGCGGGGTGGCAGGTCCCCTCGTCCAG
GCTCCTCTGCACCCGAGCACTCTCCCCGCACTTCCGGGCTGGGCTGCCGCCTGCACAGCGCCCCCAACCT
GTCTGACTTGCACGTCGTCCGCCCCAAGCTGCCCAAACCCCCCACGGACCCCCTGGGAGCTGTGTTCAGC
CCACCACAGGCCAGCCCTCCCCAGCCGTCCCACGGCCTGCAGTCCTGCCGGAACCTGCGGGGCTCACCCA
AGCTGCCCGACTTCCTGCAGCGAAACCCCCTGCCCCCCATCCTGGGCTCCCCCACCAAGGCTGTGCCCTC
CTTTGACTTCCCGAAGACCCCCAGCTCCCAGAACCTGCTGGCCCTCCTAGCCCGGCAGGGCGTGGTGATG
ACGCCCCCTCGAAACCGGACGCTGCCCGACCTCTCGGAGGTGGGACCCTTCCATGGTCAGCCGTTGGGCC
CTGGCCTGCGGCCAGGCGAGGACCCCAAGGGCCCCTTTGGCCGGTCTTTCAGCACCAGCCGCCTCACTGA
CCTGCTCCTTAAGGCGGCGTTTGGGACACAAGCCCCGGACCCGGGCAGCACGGAGAGCCTGCAGGAGAAG
CCCATGGAGATCGCACCCTCAGCTGGCTTTGGAGGGAGCCTGCACCCAGGAGCCCGTGCTGGGGGCACCA
GCAGCCCCTCCCCGGTGGTCTTCACCGTGGGCTCTCCCCCGAGCGGGAGCACGCCCCCCCAGGGCCCCCG
CACCAGGATGTTCTCAGCGGGCCCCACTGGCTCTGCCAGCTCTTCTGCCCGCCACCTGGTGCCTGGGCCC
TGCAGCGAGGCCCCAGCCCCTGAGCTCCCTGCTCCAGGACACGGCTGCAGCTTTGCCGACCCCATTGCTG
CGAACCTGGAGGGGGCTGTGACCTTCGAGGCCCCCGACCTCCCTGAGGAGACCCTCATGGAGCAAGAGCA
CACGGAGATCCTGCGTGGCCTGCGCTTCACGCTGCTGTTCGTGCAGCACGTCCTGGAGATCGCAGCCCTG
AAGGGCAGCGCCAGTGAGGCGGCGGGGGGCCCTGAGTACCAGCTGCAGGAGAGTGTGGTGGCCGACCAGA
TCAGCCTGCTGAGCCGAGAATGGGGCTTCGCGGAACAGCTGGTGCTGTACCTGAAGGTGGCCGAGCTACT
GTCCTCCGGCCTGCAAAGTGCCATCGACCAGATCCGGGCCGGCAAGCTCTGCCTGTCGTCCACTGTGAAG
CAGGTGGTGCGCAGGCTGAATGAGCTGTACAAGGCCAGCGTGGTGTCCTGCCAGGGCCTGAGCCTGCGGC
TGCAGCGCTTCTTCCTGGACAAGCAGCGGCTCCTGGACCGCATTCACAGCATCACTGCCGAGAGGCTCAT
CTTCAGCCACGCTGTGCAGATGGTGCAGTCGGCTGCCCTGGACGAGATGTTCCAGCACCGTGAGGGCTGC
GTCCCACGCTACCACAAGGCCCTGCTGCTCCTGGAGGGGCTGCAGCACATGCTCTCGGACCAGGCCGACA
TCGAGAACGTCACCAAGTGCAAGCTGTGCATTGAGCGGAGACTCTCGGCGCTGCTGACTGGCATCTGTGC
CTGAGCGGCCGCTAAGTAAGTAAGGATCCCCAGCTTGGCCGCCATGGCCCAACTTGTTTATTGCAGCTTA
TAATGGTTACAAATAAAGCAATAGCATCACAAATTTCACAAATAAAGCATTTTTTTCACTGCATTCTAGT
TGTGGTTTGTCCAAACTCATCAATGTATCTTATCATGTCTGGATCGGGAATTAATTCGGCGCAGCACCAT
GGCCTGAAATAACCTCTGAAAGAGGAACTTGGTTAGGTACCTTCTGAGGCGGAAAGAACCAGCTGTGGAA
TGTGTGTCAGTTAGGGTGTGGAAAGTCCCCAGGCTCCCCAGCAGGCAGAAGTATGCAAAGCATGCATCTC
AATTAGTCAGCAACCAGGTGTGGAAAGTCCCCAGGCTCCCCAGCAGGCAGAAGTATGCAAAGCATGCATC
TCAATTAGTCAGCAACCATAGTCCCGCCCCTAACTCCGCCCATCCCGCCCCTAACTCCGCCCAGTTCCGC
CCATTCTCCGCCCCATGGCTGACTAATTTTTTTTATTTATGCAGAGGCCGAGGCCGCCTCGGCCTCTGAG
CTATTCCAGAAGTAGTGAGGAGGCTTTTTTGGAGGCCTAGGCTTTTGCAAAAAGCTGTTAACAGCTTGGC
ACTGGCCGTCGTTTTACAACGTCGTGACTGGGAAAACCCTGGCGTTACCCAACTTAATCGCCTTGCAGCA
CATCCCCCTTTCGCCAGCTGGCGTAATAGCGAAGAGGCCCGCACCGATCGCCCTTCCCAACAGTTGCGCA
GCCTGAATGGCGAATGGCGCCTGATGCGGTATTTTCTCCTTACGCATCTGTGCGGTATTTCACACCGCAT
A
[142 nt withheld, positions 5252-5393]
C
[141 nt withheld, positions 5395-5535]
CCTTTGACGTTGGAGTCCACGTTCTTT
[37 nt withheld, positions 5563-5599]
ACCCTATCTCGGGCTATTCTTTTGATTTATAAGGGATTTTGCCGATTTCGGCCTATTGGTTAAAAAATGA
GCTGATTTAACAAAAATTTAACGCGAATTTTAACAAAATATTAACGTTTACAATTTTATGGTGCACTCTC
AGTACAATCTGCTCTGATGCCGCATAGTTAAGCCAGCCCCGACACCCGCCAACACCCGCTGACGCGCCCT
GACGGGCTTGTCTGCTCCCGGCATCCGCTTACAGACAAGCTGTGACCGTCTCCGGGAGCTGCATGTGTCA
GAGGTTTTCACCGTCATCACCGAAACGCGCGAGACGAAAGGGCCTCGTGATACGCCTATTTTTATAGGTT
AATGTCATGATAATAATGGTTTCTTAGACGTCAGGTGGCACTTTTCGGGGAAATGTGCGCGGAACCCCTA
TTTGTTTATTTTTCTAAATACATTCAAATATGTATCCGCTCATGAGACAATAACCCTGATAAATGCTTCA
ATAATATTGAAAAAGGAAGAGTATGAGTATTCAACATTTCCGTGTCGCCCTTATTCCCTTTTTTGCGGCA
TTTTGCCTTCCTGTTTTTGCTCACCCAGAAACGCTGGTGAAAGTAAAAGATGCTGAAGATCAGTTGGGTG
CACGAGTGGGTTACATCGAACTGGATCTCAACAGCGGTAAGATCCTTGAGAGTTTTCGCCCCGAAGAACG
TTTTCCAATGATGAGCACTTTTAAAGTTCTGCTATGTGGCGCGGTATTATCCCGTATTGACGCCGGGCAA
GAGCAACTCGGTCGCCGCATACACTATTCTCAGAATGACTTGGTTGAGTACTCACCAGTCACAGAAAAGC
ATCTTACGGATGGCATGACAGTAAGAGAATTATGCAGTGCTGCCATAACCATGAGTGATAACACTGCGGC
CAACTTACTTCTGACAACGATCGGAGGACCGAAGGAGCTAACCGCTTTTTTGCACAACATGGGGGATCAT
GTAACTCGCCTTGATCGTTGGGAACCGGAGCTGAATGAAGCCATACCAAACGACGAGCGTGACACCACGA
TGCCTGTAGCAATGGCAACAACGTTGCGCAAACTATTAACTGGCGAACTACTTACTCTAGCTTCCCGGCA
ACAATTAATAGACTGGATGGAGGCGGATAAAGTTGCAGGACCACTTCTGCGCTCGGCCCTTCCGGCTGGC
TGGTTTATTGCTGATAAATCTGGAGCCGGTGAGCGTGGGTCTCGCGGTATCATTGCAGCACTGGGGCCAG
ATGGTAAGCCCTCCCGTATCGTAGTTATCTACACGACGGGGAGTCAGGCAACTATGGATGAACGAAATAG
ACAGATCGCTGAGATAGGTGCCTCACTGATTAAGCATTGGTAACTGTCAGACCAAGTTTACTCATATATA
CTTTAGATTGATTTAAAACTTCATTTTTAATTTAAAAGGATCTAGGTGAAGATCCTTTTTGATAATCTCA
TGACCAAAATCCCTTAACGTGAGTTTTCGTTCCACTGAGCGTCAGACCCCGTAGAAAAGATCAAAGGATC
TTCTTGAGATCCTTTTTTTCTGCGCGTAATCTGCTGCTTGCAAACAAAAAAACCACCGCTACCAGCGGTG
GTTTGTTTGCCGGATCAAGAGCTACCAACTCTTTTTCCGAAGGTAACTGGCTTCAGCAGAGCGCAGATAC
CAAATACTGTTCTTCTAGTGTAGCCGTAGTTAGGCCACCACTTCAAGAACTCTGTAGCACCGCCTACATA
CCTCGCTCTGCTAATCCTGTTACCAGTGGCTGCTGCCAGTGGCGATAAGTCGTGTCTTACCGGGTTGGAC
TCAAGACGATAGTTACCGGATAAGGCGCAGCGGTCGGGCTGAACGGGGGGTTCGTGCACACAGCCCAGCT
TGGAGCGAACGACCTACACCGAACTGAGATACCTACAGCGTGAGCTATGAGAAAGCGCCACGCTTCCCGA
AGGGAGAAAGGCGGACAGGTATCCGGTAAGCGGCAGGGTCGGAACAGGAGAGCGCACGAGGGAGCTTCCA
GGGGGAAACGCCTGGTATCTTTATAGTCCTGTCGGGTTTCGCCACCTCTGACTTGAGCGTCGATTTTTGT
GATGCTCGTCAGGGGGGCGGAGCCTATGGAAAAACGCCAGCAACGCGGCCTTTTTACGGTTCCTGGCCTT
TTGCTGGCCTTTTGCTCACATGTTCTTTCCTGCGTTATCCCCTGATTCTGTGGATAACCGTATTACCGCC
TTTGAGTGAGCTGATACCGCTCGCCGCAGCCGAACGACCGAGCGCAGCGAGTCAGTGAGCGAGGAAGCGG
AAG
Features (pLannotate 1.2.2; 21 found; start..end, strand, type, name):
      2..94      +  CDS            lacI (fragment): lac repressor; lacI; The lac repressor binds to the lac operator to inhibit transcription in E. coli. This inhibition can be relieved by adding lactose or isopropyl-β-D-thiogalactopyranoside (IPTG).
    107..128     +  protein_bind   CAP binding site: CAP binding activates transcription in the presence of cAMP. E. coli catabolite activator protein
    143..173     +  promoter       lac promoter: promoter for the E. coli lac operon
    181..197     +  protein_bind   lac operator: The lac repressor binds to the lac operator to inhibit transcription in E. coli. This inhibition can be relieved by adding lactose or isopropyl-β-D-thiogalactopyranoside (IPTG). lac repressor encoded by lacI
    250..629     +  enhancer       CMV enhancer: human cytomegalovirus immediate early enhancer
    630..833     +  promoter       CMV promoter: human cytomegalovirus (CMV) immediate early promoter
    969..1012    +  intron         CMV intron (fragment): modified intron A from human cytomegalovirus
   1064..1082    +  promoter       SP6 promoter: promoter for bacteriophage SP6 RNA polymerase
   1086..1123    +  CDS            IgH signal sequence (fragment): signal sequence from the mouse immunoglobulin heavy chain variable region
   1208..1227    +  CDS            Myc (fragment): Myc (human c-Myc proto-oncogene) epitope tag
   1262..4411    +  CDS            ULK1: ULK1_HUMAN - Also known as KIAA0722. Experimental evidence at protein level: Swiss-Prot protein existence level 1. Serine/threonine-protein kinase involved in autophagy in response to starvation (PubMed:18936157, PubMed:21460634, PubMed:21795849, PubMed:25040165). Acts upstream of phosphatidylinositol 3-kinase PIK3C3 to regulate the formation of autophagophores, the precursors of autophagosomes (PubMed:18936157, PubMed:21460634, PubMed:21795849, PubMed:25040165). Part of regulatory feedback loops in autophagy: acts both as a downstream effector and negative regulator of mammalian target of rap
   4461..4595    +  polyA_signal   SV40 poly(A) signal: SV40 polyadenylation signal
   4664..5021    +  promoter       SV40 promoter: SV40 enhancer and early promoter
   5040..5194    +  CDS            lacZα (fragment): LacZα fragment of β-galactosidase; lacZ fragment
   5200..5251    -  misc_feature   bom (fragment): basis of mobility region from pBR322
   5270..5650    +  rep_origin     M13 ori (sequence partly withheld): M13 bacteriophage origin of replication; arrow indicates direction of (+) strand synthesis
   5726..5775    -  misc_feature   bom (fragment): basis of mobility region from pBR322
   5877..5912    -  CDS            rop (fragment): Rop protein, which maintains plasmids at low copy number; rop
   6007..6111    +  promoter       AmpR promoter: bla
   6112..6972    +  CDS            AmpR: β-lactamase; bla; confers resistance to ampicillin, carbenicillin, and related antibiotics
   7143..7731    +  rep_origin     ori: high-copy-number ColE1/pMB1/pBR322/pUC origin of replication
