[The description below was written by a language model from this plasmid's Addgene catalogue record and pLannotate feature annotations shown in this document.]
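Description:
myc-hULK1 is a mammalian expression plasmid built on the pRK5 backbone that encodes human ULK1 (also called ATG1 or hATG1), the serine/threonine kinase that acts early in starvation-induced autophagy, fused to an N-terminal myc epitope tag. The sequenced plasmid is about 7.9 kb. It is propagated in E. coli through a high-copy ColE1/pUC-type origin and selected with ampicillin through the β-lactamase gene. An M13 phage origin is also present, which in principle allows single-stranded DNA production. The feature table also picks up short fragments of lacI, lacZα, bom and rop, along with the lac promoter and operator; these appear to be backbone remnants rather than functional parts of the expression unit.

The expression cassette is driven by the human cytomegalovirus immediate-early enhancer and promoter, followed by a fragment of a modified CMV intron A. An SP6 promoter lies just upstream of the coding region and can be used for in vitro transcription or as a sequencing primer site. The myc tag precedes the ULK1 open reading frame, which was inserted between SalI and NotI sites, and transcripts are terminated by an SV40 polyadenylation signal. A short annotated match to an immunoglobulin heavy-chain signal sequence sits between the SP6 promoter and the tag, but it is only a fragment and the record gives no indication that it is functional. An SV40 enhancer/early promoter element follows the poly(A) signal, and no mammalian selection marker is annotated, so the plasmid is best suited to transient transfection. The tag allows detection or immunoprecipitation of ULK1 with anti-myc antibodies, consistent with the associated study of how ULK–Atg13–FIP200 complexes relay mTOR signalling to the autophagy machinery.
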