Addgene plasmid #31961: myc-hULK1
Depositing lab: Do-Hyung Kim. Depositing organization: University of Minnesota. Publication: ULK-Atg13-FIP200 complexes mediate mTOR signaling to the autophagy machinery. Jung CH, Jun CB, Ro SH, Kim YM, Otto NM, Cao J, Kundu M, Kim DH. Mol Biol Cell. 2009 Apr;20(7):1992-2003. Epub 2009 Feb 18. 10.1091/mbc.e08-12-1249 PubMed 19225151.
Backbone
  Vector backbone: pRK5
  Backbone size w/o insert (bp): 4754
  Vector type: Mammalian Expression
Growth in bacteria
  Bacterial resistance: Ampicillin, 100 μg/mL
  Growth temperature: 37°C
  Growth strain: DH5alpha
  Copy number: Unknown
Gene/Insert
  Gene/Insert name: ULK1
  Species: H. sapiens (human)
  Entrez Gene: ULK1 (a.k.a. ATG1, ATG1A, UNC51, Unc51.1, hATG1)
  Promoter: CMV, SP6
  Tag / fusion protein: myc (N terminal on insert)
  Cloning method: Restriction Enzyme; 5′ cloning site SalI (unknown if destroyed); 3′ cloning site NotI (unknown if destroyed)
  Sequencing primers: 5′ SP6; 3′ SV40pA-R
Terms and licenses: Academic/Nonprofit Terms; Industry Terms: Not Available to Industry
How to cite: myc-hULK1 was a gift from Do-Hyung Kim (Addgene plasmid # 31961 ; http://n2t.net/addgene:31961 ; RRID:Addgene_31961)
