>Addgene plasmid #31961 | myc-hULK1 | addgene partial sequence | sequence record 37077 | SP6 5'-ATTTAGGTGACACTATAG-3'
TCCACTCCCAGGTCCAACTGCACCTCGGTTCTATCGATTGAATTCCCGAACCGACAGTCGGTCTCTTCAC
CAAGGCCATTCGCGCCACCATGGAGCAAAAGCTCATTTCTGAGGAAGATCTCAATGGTGGTGGTGGTGGG
TCGACCATGGAGCCCGGCCGCGGCGGCACAGAGACCGTGGGCAAGTTCGAGTTCTCCCGCAAGGACCTGA
TCGGCCACGGCGCCTTCGCGGTGGTCTTCAAGGGCCGCCACCGCGAGAAGCACGATTTGGAGGTCGCCGT
CAAGTGCATTAACAAGAAGAACCTCGCCAAGTCTCAGACGCTGCTGGGGAAGGAAATCAAAATCCTGAAG
GAACTGAAACATGAAAACATCGTGGCCCTGTACGACTTCCAGGAAATGGCTAATTCTGTCTACCTGGTTA
TGGAGTACTGCAACGGTGGGGACCTGGCCGACTACCTGCACGCCATGCGCACGCTGAGCGAGGACACCAT
CAGGCTCTTCCTGCAGCAGATCGCGGGCGCCATGCGGCTTCTGCACAGCAAAGGCATCATCCACCGCGAC
CTGAAACCGCAGAACATCCTGCTGTCCAACCCCGCCGGCCGCCGCGCCAACCCCAACAGCATCCGCGTCA
AGATCGCTGACTTCGGCTTCGCGCGGTACCTCCAGAGCAACATGATGGCGGCCACACTCTGCGGCTCCCC
CATGTACATGGCCCCCGAGTCATCATGTCCCAGCACTACGACGG
